>Addgene plasmid #186540 | pCytERM-LSSmGFP | addgene full sequence | sequence record 368221 | Addgene NGS Result
CCCATATATGGAGTTCCGCGTTACATAACTTACGGTAAATGGCCCGCCTGGCTGACCGCCCAACGACCCC
CGCCCATTGACGTCAATAATGACGTATGTTCCCATAGTAACGCCAATAGGGACTTTCCATTGACGTCAAT
GGGTGGAGTATTTACGGTAAACTGCCCACTTGGCAGTACATCAAGTGTATCATATGCCAAGTACGCCCCC
TATTGACGTCAATGACGGTAAATGGCCCGCCTGGCATTATGCCCAGTACATGACCTTATGGGACTTTCCT
ACTTGGCAGTACATCTACGTATTAGTCATCGCTATTACCATGGTGATGCGGTTTTGGCAGTACATCAATG
GGCGTGGATAGCGGTTTGACTCACGGGGATTTCCAAGTCTCCACCCCATTGACGTCAATGGGAGTTTGTT
TTGGCACCAAAATCAACGGGACTTTCCAAAATGTCGTAACAACTCCGCCCCATTGACGCAAATGGGCGGT
AGGCGTGTACGGTGGGAGGTCTATATAAGCAGAGCTGGTTTAGTGAACCGTCAGATCCGCTAGCGCTACC
GGACTCAGATCTGGTACCCCTTGCAGCTTCCAGTTGTCAGGAAGAGAAGGCTCCCATGGATCCTGTGGTG
GTGCTGGGGCTCTGTCTCTCCTGTTTGCTTCTCCTTTCACTCTGGAAACAGAGCTATGGGGGAGGGAAGC
TTCGAATTCTGCAGTCGACGGTACCGCGGGCCCGGGATCCACCGGTCGCCACCATGGTGAGCAAGGGCGA
GGAGCTGTTCACCGGGGTGGTGCCCATCCTGGTCGAGCTGGACGGCGACGTAAACGGCCACAAGTTCAGC
GTCCGCGGCGAGGGCGAGGGCGATGCCACCAACGGCAAACTGTCCCTGAAGCTCATCTCCACCACCGGCA
AGCTGCCCGTGCCCTGGCCCACCCTCGTGACCACCTTAAGCTACGGCCAGATGGTGTTCGCCCGCTACCC
TGACAACATGAAGCAGCACGACTTCTTCAAGTCCGCCATGCCCGAAGGCTACGTCCAGGAGCGCACCATC
TCTTTCGAGGACGACGGTTACTACAAGACCCGCGCCGAGGTGAAGTTCGAGGGCGACACCCTGGTGAACC
GCATCGTGCTGAAGGGCATCGACTTCAAGGAGGACGGCAACATCCTGGGGCACAACCTGGAGTACAACTT
CAACAGCCACAACGTCTATATCACGGCCGACAAGCAGAAGAACGGCATCAAGGCTAACTTCAAGATCCGC
CACAACGTTGAGGACGGCGGCGTGCAGCTCGCCGACCACTACCAGCAGAACACCCCCATCGGCGACGGCC
CCGTGCTGCTGCCCGACAACCACTACCTGAGCATCCAGTCCAAGCTGAGCAAAGACCCCAACGAGAAGCG
CGATCACATGGTCCTGAAGGAGAGGGTGACCGCCGCCGGGATTACACATGACATGAACGAGCTGTACAAG
TAAGCGGCCGCGACTCTAGATCATAATCAGCCATACCACATTTGTAGAGGTTTTACTTGCTTTAAAAAAC
CTCCCACACCTCCCCCTGAACCTGAAACATAAAATGAATGCAATTGTTGTTGTTAACTTGTTTATTGCAG
CTTATAATGGTTACAAATAAAGCAATAGCATCACAAATTTCACAAATAAAGCATTTTTTTCACTGCATTC
TAGTTGTGGTTTGTCCAAACTCATCAATGTATCTTAAGGCGTAAATTGTAAGCGTTAATATTTTGTTAAA
ATTCGCGTTAAATTTTTGTTAAATCAGCTCATTTTTTAACCAATAGGCCGAAATCGGCAAAATCCCTTAT
AAATCAAAAGAATAGACCGAGATAGGGT
[37 nt withheld, positions 1849-1885]
AAAGAACGTGGACTCCAACGTCAAAGG
[49 nt withheld, positions 1913-1961]
T
[91 nt withheld, positions 1963-2053]
G
[124 nt withheld, positions 2055-2178]
CAGGTGGCACTTTTCGGGGAAATGTGCGCGGAACCCCTATTTGTTTATTTTTCTAAATACATTCAAATAT
GTATCCGCTCATGAGACAATAACCCTGATAAATGCTTCAATAATATTGAAAAAGGAAGAGTCCTGAGGCG
GAAAGAACCAGCTGTGGAATGTGTGTCAGTTAGGGTGTGGAAAGTCCCCAGGCTCCCCAGCAGGCAGAAG
TATGCAAAGCATGCATCTCAATTAGTCAGCAACCAGGTGTGGAAAGTCCCCAGGCTCCCCAGCAGGCAGA
AGTATGCAAAGCATGCATCTCAATTAGTCAGCAACCATAGTCCCGCCCCTAACTCCGCCCAGTTCCGCCC
ATTCTCCGCCCCATGGCTGACTAATTTTTTTTATTTATGCAGAGGCCGAGGCCGCCTCGGCCTCTGAGCT
ATTCCAGAAGTAGTGAGGAGGCTTTTTTGGAGGCCTAGGCTTTTGCAAAGATCGATCAAGAGACAGGATG
AGGATCGTTTCGCATGATTGAACAAGATGGATTGCACGCAGGTTCTCCGGCCGCTTGGGTGGAGAGGCTA
TTCGGCTATGACTGGGCACAACAGACAATCGGCTGCTCTGATGCCGCCGTGTTCCGGCTGTCAGCGCAGG
GGCGCCCGGTTCTTTTTGTCAAGACCGACCTGTCCGGTGCCCTGAATGAACTGCAAGACGAGGCAGCGCG
GCTATCGTGGCTGGCCACGACGGGCGTTCCTTGCGCAGCTGTGCTCGACGTTGTCACTGAAGCGGGAAGG
GACTGGCTGCTATTGGGCGAAGTGCCGGGGCAGGATCTCCTGTCATCTCACCTTGCTCCTGCCGAGAAAG
TATCCATCATGGCTGATGCAATGCGGCGGCTGCATACGCTTGATCCGGCTACCTGCCCATTCGACCACCA
AGCGAAACATCGCATCGAGCGAGCACGTACTCGGATGGAAGCCGGTCTTGTCGATCAGGATGATCTGGAC
GAAGAGCATCAGGGGCTCGCGCCAGCCGAACTGTTCGCCAGGCTCAAGGCGAGCATGCCCGACGGCGAGG
ATCTCGTCGTGACCCATGGCGATGCCTGCTTGCCGAATATCATGGTGGAAAATGGCCGCTTTTCTGGATT
CATCGACTGTGGCCGGCTGGGTGTGGCGGACCGCTATCAGGACATAGCGTTGGCTACCCGTGATATTGCT
GAAGAGCTTGGCGGCGAATGGGCTGACCGCTTCCTCGTGCTTTACGGTATCGCCGCTCCCGATTCGCAGC
GCATCGCCTTCTATCGCCTTCTTGACGAGTTCTTCTGAGCGGGACTCTGGGGTTCGAAATGACCGACCAA
GCGACGCCCAACCTGCCATCACGAGATTTCGATTCCACCGCCGCCTTCTATGAAAGGTTGGGCTTCGGAA
TCGTTTTCCGGGACGCCGGCTGGATGATCCTCCAGCGCGGGGATCTCATGCTGGAGTTCTTCGCCCACCC
TAGGGGGAGGCTAACTGAAACACGGAAGGAGACAATACCGGAAGGAACCCGCGCTATGACGGCAATAAAA
AGACAGAATAAAACGCACGGTGTTGGGTCGTTTGTTCATAAACGCGGGGTTCGGTCCCAGGGCTGGCACT
CTGTCGATACCCCACCGAGACCCCATTGGGGCCAATACGCCCGCGTTTCTTCCTTTTCCCCACCCCACCC
CCCAAGTTCGGGTGAAGGCCCAGGGCTCGCAGCCAACGTCGGGGCGGCAGGCCCTGCCATAGCCTCAGGT
TACTCATATATACTTTAGATTGATTTAAAACTTCATTTTTAATTTAAAAGGATCTAGGTGAAGATCCTTT
TTGATAATCTCATGACCAAAATCCCTTAACGTGAGTTTTCGTTCCACTGAGCGTCAGACCCCGTAGAAAA
GATCAAAGGATCTTCTTGAGATCCTTTTTTTCTGCGCGTAATCTGCTGCTTGCAAACAAAAAAACCACCG
CTACCAGCGGTGGTTTGTTTGCCGGATCAAGAGCTACCAACTCTTTTTCCGAAGGTAACTGGCTTCAGCA
GAGCGCAGATACCAAATACTGTTCTTCTAGTGTAGCCGTAGTTAGGCCACCACTTCAAGAACTCTGTAGC
ACCGCCTACATACCTCGCTCTGCTAATCCTGTTACCAGTGGCTGCTGCCAGTGGCGATAAGTCGTGTCTT
ACCGGGTTGGACTCAAGACGATAGTTACCGGATAAGGCGCAGCGGTCGGGCTGAACGGGGGGTTCGTGCA
CACAGCCCAGCTTGGAGCGAACGACCTACACCGAACTGAGATACCTACAGCGTGAGCTATGAGAAAGCGC
CACGCTTCCCGAAGGGAGAAAGGCGGACAGGTATCCGGTAAGCGGCAGGGTCGGAACAGGAGAGCGCACG
AGGGAGCTTCCAGGGGGAAACGCCTGGTATCTTTATAGTCCTGTCGGGTTTCGCCACCTCTGACTTGAGC
GTCGATTTTTGTGATGCTCGTCAGGGGGGCGGAGCCTATGGAAAAACGCCAGCAACGCGGCCTTTTTACG
GTTCCTGGCCTTTTGCTGGCCTTTTGCTCACATGTTCTTTCCTGCGTTATCCCCTGATTCTGTGGATAAC
CGTATTACCGCCATGCATTAGTTATTAATAGTAATCAATTACGGGGTCATTAGTTCATAG
Features (pLannotate 1.2.2; 19 found; start..end, strand, type, name):
     19..322     +  enhancer       CMV enhancer: human cytomegalovirus immediate early enhancer
    323..526     +  promoter       CMV promoter: human cytomegalovirus (CMV) immediate early promoter
    549..572     +  misc_feature   MCS (fragment): multiple cloning site
    616..702     +  CDS            CYP2C1 (fragment): CP2C1_RABIT - Experimental evidence at protein level: Swiss-Prot protein existence level 1. Cytochromes P450 are a group of heme-thiolate monooxygenases. In liver microsomes, this enzyme is involved in an NADPH-dependent electron transport pathway. It oxidizes a variety of structurally unrelated compounds, including steroids, fatty acids, and xenobiotics. From Oryctolagus cuniculus (Rabbit).
    697..740     +  misc_feature   MCS (fragment): multiple cloning site
    754..1473    +  CDS            mGreenLantern: monomeric GFP derivative that displays exceptionally high brightness in cells (Campbell et al., 2020)
   1489..1572    +  CDS            large T antigen (fragment): large T antigen from SV40 (simian virus 40)
   1595..1716    +  polyA_signal   SV40 poly(A) signal: SV40 polyadenylation signal
   1750..2178    -  rep_origin     f1 ori (sequence partly withheld): f1 bacteriophage origin of replication; arrow indicates direction of (+) strand synthesis
   2205..2309    +  promoter       AmpR promoter: bla
   2352..2423    +  promoter       SV40 promoter (fragment): SV40 enhancer and early promoter
   2424..2495    +  promoter       SV40 promoter (fragment): SV40 enhancer and early promoter
   2499..2633    +  rep_origin     SV40 ori: SV40 origin of replication
   2682..3476    +  CDS            NeoR/KanR: aminoglycoside phosphotransferase from Tn5; aph(3')-II (or nptII); confers resistance to neomycin, kanamycin, and G418 (Geneticin®)
   3497..3649    +  CDS            ble (fragment): BLE_KLEPN - Experimental evidence at protein level: Swiss-Prot protein existence level 1. Binding protein with a strong affinity to the bleomycin family of antibiotics. Binds to CL990; an antimitotic-antibiotic compound. From Klebsiella pneumoniae.
   3708..3755    +  polyA_signal   HSV TK poly(A) signal: herpes simplex virus thymidine kinase polyadenylation signal (Cole and Stacy, 1985)
   3846..3862    -  polyA_signal   bGH poly(A) signal (fragment): bovine growth hormone polyadenylation signal
   4084..4672    +  rep_origin     ori: high-copy-number ColE1/pMB1/pBR322/pUC origin of replication
   4787..4828    +  enhancer       CMV enhancer (fragment): human cytomegalovirus immediate early enhancer
