[The description below was written by a language model from this plasmid's Addgene catalogue record and pLannotate feature annotations shown in this document.]
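Description:
pCytERM-LSSmGFP is a 4.8 kb mammalian expression plasmid for labelling the endoplasmic reticulum with the large-Stokes-shift green fluorescent protein LSSmGFP. The record does not name a backbone. The annotated layout shows a high-copy ColE1/pUC-type origin for propagation in E. coli and an f1 origin. A single NeoR/KanR (aph(3')-II) gene sits downstream of both a bacterial bla promoter and the SV40 early promoter/origin and is terminated by the HSV TK polyadenylation signal. This dual-promoter arrangement gives kanamycin resistance in bacteria and G418 selection in mammalian cells. Short hits to ble, a bGH poly(A) signal and large T antigen appear to be fragmentary annotation matches rather than functional parts.

The expression cassette is driven by the CMV immediate-early enhancer and promoter and ends at an SV40 polyadenylation signal. It encodes the first 29 amino acids of rabbit cytochrome P450 (annotated as a CYP2C1 fragment) fused through a short polylinker-derived stretch to the N terminus of the 720 bp synthetic LSSmGFP coding sequence. This P450 segment (CytERM) acts as a membrane anchor that holds the fluorescent protein on the cytoplasmic face of the ER. LSSmGFP is described as hfYFP carrying T43S, G65S, L68Q, H77N, K140N, Y203I and V206K. The annotation tool labels this reading frame as the related protein mGreenLantern, presumably by sequence similarity. The protein is excited near 400 nm and emits near 510 nm.

The plasmid is intended for visualising the ER in cells. It is also compatible with the OSER (organized smooth ER) assay, in which oligomerising fluorescent proteins on CytERM reorganise ER membranes into whorls, giving a readout of how monomeric the protein is.
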