Addgene plasmid #186540: pCytERM-LSSmGFP
Purpose: Visualization of the ER in cells using LSSmGFP (ex/em = 400/510 nm); compatible with OSER assay.
Depositing lab: Gregory Petsko. Publication: Chemically stable fluorescent proteins for advanced microscopy. Campbell BC, Paez-Segala MG, Looger LL, Petsko GA, Liu CF. Nat Methods. 2022 Nov 7. pii: 10.1038/s41592-022-01660-7. doi: 10.1038/s41592-022-01660-7. PubMed 36344833.
Backbone
  Vector backbone: n/a
  Vector type: Mammalian Expression
  Selectable markers: Neomycin (select with G418)
Growth in bacteria
  Bacterial resistance: Kanamycin, 50 μg/mL
  Growth temperature: 37°C
  Growth strain: DH5alpha
  Copy number: High Copy
Gene/Insert
  Gene/Insert name: LSSmGFP
  Species: Synthetic
  Insert size (bp): 720
  Mutation: hfYFP-T43S/G65S/L68Q/H77N/K140N/Y203I/V206K
  Promoter: CMV
  Tag / fusion protein: Cytochrome p450 first 29 animo acids (Oryctolagus cuniculus) (N terminal on insert)
  Cloning method: Restriction Enzyme; 5′ cloning site BshTI (not destroyed); 3′ cloning site NotI (not destroyed)
  Sequencing primers: 5′ CMV Forward (CGCAAATGGGCGGTAGGCGTG); 3′ SV40pA-R (GAAATTTGTGATGCTATTGC)
Terms and licenses: Academic/Nonprofit Terms; Industry Terms: Not Available to Industry
Depositor comments: 400 nm excitation, 510 nm emission.
How to cite: pCytERM-LSSmGFP was a gift from Gregory Petsko (Addgene plasmid # 186540 ; http://n2t.net/addgene:186540 ; RRID:Addgene_186540)
